Addgene plasmid #245713: pICSL47742-LC
Purpose: (Empty Backbone) Level 1 Position 2 FORWARD acceptor Low - copy (with pBR322 origin of replication) GGAG - GCTT
Depositing lab: Mark Youles. Depositing organization: Sainsbury Laboratory, Norwich.
Backbone
  Vector backbone: pICH47742
  Backbone size (bp): 5443
  Vector type: Synthetic Biology
  Selectable markers: Lac Z for blue/white negative selction with the addition of X-gal and ITPG
Growth in bacteria
  Bacterial resistance: Ampicillin, 100 μg/mL
  Growth temperature: 37°C
  Growth strain: DH5alpha
  Copy number: Low Copy
Gene/Insert
  Gene/Insert name: None
  Mutation: BsaI/BpiI sites removed by point-mutation
Terms and licenses: Academic/Nonprofit Terms; Industry Terms: Not Available to Industry
Depositor comments: Level 1 Acceptor for making low copy full transcriptional unit modules in Level 1 position 2 (FORWARD) used for GoldenGate assemblies using the MoClo overhang syntax. Plant Golden-gate Promoters, Terminators and Level0/Level1 cloning acceptors. Insert Size: 596, Species: Synthetic. 5' Cloning Site: BsaI (Destroyed), 3' Cloning Site: BsaI (Destroyed).
How to cite: pICSL47742-LC was a gift from Mark Youles (Addgene plasmid # 245713 ; http://n2t.net/addgene:245713 ; RRID:Addgene_245713)
