[The description below was written by a language model from this plasmid's Addgene catalogue record and pLannotate feature annotations shown in this document.]
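Description:
pICSL47742-LC is an empty Golden Gate/MoClo Level 1 acceptor plasmid, derived from pICH47742, that takes a complete transcriptional unit into position 2 in the forward orientation. It belongs to a plant synthetic biology toolkit of promoters, terminators and Level 0/Level 1 acceptors. Level 0 parts following the MoClo overhang syntax are assembled through BsaI sites that leave GGAG and GCTT fusion overhangs and are destroyed on insertion. Other BsaI and BpiI sites in the plasmid have been removed by point mutation so they do not interfere with assembly.

The cloning site is occupied by a synthetic lacZα dropout cassette of about 600 bp. The feature table shows it as a CAP binding site, lac promoter and operator, a pUC-type multiple cloning site and a lacZα fragment. Replacing this cassette with assembled parts abolishes α-complementation, so correct clones appear white on X-gal/IPTG plates. In the circular sequence, the cassette sits between nopaline-type left and right T-DNA border repeats, and the backbone also carries the incP oriV and the trfA replication gene. These are features of a broad-host-range binary vector, suggesting compatibility with Agrobacterium-mediated plant delivery, although the record does not state this use explicitly.

What sets the "LC" version apart is its low-copy pBR322-type origin, annotated together with the bom region and the rop gene, which keeps copy number down. The record does not say why a low-copy version was made. Selection in E. coli is by ampicillin resistance (bla with its own promoter). The sequenced record is 6,039 nt, consistent with the listed 5,443 bp backbone plus the 596 bp insert.
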