Features (pLannotate 1.2.2; 18 found; start..end, strand, type, name):
     41..83      +  CDS            lacI (fragment): lac repressor; lacI; The lac repressor binds to the lac operator to inhibit transcription in E. coli. This inhibition can be relieved by adding lactose or isopropyl-β-D-thiogalactopyranoside (IPTG).
     96..117     +  protein_bind   CAP binding site: CAP binding activates transcription in the presence of cAMP. E. coli catabolite activator protein
    132..162     +  promoter       lac promoter: promoter for the E. coli lac operon
    170..186     +  protein_bind   lac operator: The lac repressor binds to the lac operator to inhibit transcription in E. coli. This inhibition can be relieved by adding lactose or isopropyl-β-D-thiogalactopyranoside (IPTG). lac repressor encoded by lacI
    223..279     -  misc_feature   MCS: pUC18/19 multiple cloning site
    276..433     +  CDS            lacZα (fragment): LacZα fragment of β-galactosidase; lacZ fragment
    439..538     -  misc_feature   bom (fragment): basis of mobility region from pBR322
    671..695     +  misc_feature   RB T-DNA repeat: right border repeat from nopaline C58 T-DNA
    807..827     -  CDS            TetR (fragment): tetracycline resistance regulatory protein; tetR
    854..1999    -  CDS            trfA: TRFA_ECOLX - Experimental evidence at protein level: Swiss-Prot protein existence level 1. Also involved in plasmid copy number control, promoting intermolecular coupling of protein bound iterons at oriV, which inhibits replication initiation. From Escherichia coli.
   2465..3053    +  rep_origin     ori: high-copy-number ColE1/pMB1/pBR322/pUC origin of replication
   3239..3379    -  misc_feature   bom: basis of mobility region from pBR322
   3481..3672    -  CDS            rop: Rop protein, which maintains plasmids at low copy number; rop
   3689..4069    +  CDS            YPB1_ECOLX: Protein predicted: Swiss-Prot protein existence level 4. From Escherichia coli.
   4165..5025    -  CDS            AmpR: β-lactamase; bla; confers resistance to ampicillin, carbenicillin, and related antibiotics
   5026..5130    -  promoter       AmpR promoter: bla
   5217..5848    -  rep_origin     oriV: incP origin of replication
   5940..5964    +  misc_feature   LB T-DNA repeat: left border repeat from nopaline C58 T-DNA
>Addgene plasmid #245713 | pICSL47742-LC | addgene full sequence | sequence record 496035 | Addgene NGS Result
TCTGTGAAGACAAGCAAGAATTCAAGCTTGGAGTGAGACCGCAGCTGGCACGACAGGTTTCCCGACTGGA
AAGCGGGCAGTGAGCGCAACGCAATTAATGTGAGTTAGCTCACTCATTAGGCACCCCAGGCTTTACACTT
TATGCTTCCGGCTCGTATGTTGTGTGGAATTGTGAGCGGATAACAATTTCACACAGGAAACAGCTATGAC
CATGATTACGCCAAGCTTGCATGCCTGCAGGTCGACTCTAGAGGATCCCCGGGTACCGAGCTCGAATTCA
CTGGCCGTCGTTTTACAACGTCGTGACTGGGAAAACCCTGGCGTTACCCAACTTAATCGCCTTGCAGCAC
ATCCCCCTTTCGCCAGCTGGCGTAATAGCGAAGAGGCCCGCACCGATCGCCCTTCCCAACAGTTGCGCAG
CCTGAATGGCGAATGGCGCCTGATGCGGTATTTTCTCCTTACGCATCTGTGCGGTATTTCACACCGCATA
TGGTGCACTCTCAGTACAATCTGCTCTGATGCCGCATAGTTAAGCCAGCCCCGACACCCGCCAACACCCG
CTGACGCGCCCTGACGGGCTTGTCTGCTCCCGGCATCCGCTTACAGACAAGCTGTGACGGTCTCACGCTA
CTATTGTCTTCTGCACGAAGTGGTTTAAACTATCAGTGTTTGACAGGATATATTGGCGGGTAAACCTAAG
AGAAAAGAGCGTTTATTAGAATAATCGGATATTTAAAAGGGCGTGAAAAGGTTTATCCGTTCGTCCATTT
GTATGTGCATGCCAACCACAGGGTTCCCCAGATCAGGCGCTGGCTGCTGAACCCCCAGCCGGAACTGACC
CCACAAGGCCCTAGCGTTTGCAATGCACCAGGTCATCATTGACCCAGGCGTGTTCCACCAGGCCGCTGCC
TCGCAACTCTTCGCAGGCTTCGCCGACCTGCTCGCGCCACTTCTTCACGCGGGTGGAATCCGATCCGCAC
ATGAGGCGGAAGGTTTCCAGCTTGAGCGGGTACGGCTCCCGGTGCGAGCTGAAATAGTCGAACATCCGTC
GGGCCGTCGGCGACAGCTTGCGGTACTTCTCCCATATGAATTTCGTGTAGTGGTCGCCAGCAAACAGCAC
GACGATTTCCTCGTCGATCAGGACCTGGCAACGGGACGTTTTCTTGCCACGGTCCAGGACGCGGAAGCGG
TGCAGCAGCGACACCGATTCCAGGTGCCCAACGCGGTCGGACGTGAAGCCCATCGCCGTCGCCTGTAGGC
GCGACAGGCATTCCTCGGCCTTCGTGTAATACCGGCCATTGATCGACCAGCCCAGGTCCTGGCAAAGCTC
GTAGAACGTGAAGGTGATCGGCTCGCCGATAGGGGTGCGCTTCGCGTACTCCAACACCTGCTGCCACACC
AGTTCGTCATCGTCGGCCCGCAGCTCGACGCCGGTGTAGGTGATCTTCACGTCCTTGTTGACGTGGAAAA
TGACCTTGTTTTGCAGCGCCTCGCGCGGGATTTTCTTGTTGCGCGTGGTGAACAGGGCAGAGCGGGCCGT
GTCGTTTGGCATCGCTCGCATCGTGTCCGGCCACGGCGCAATATCGAACAAGGAAAGCTGCATTTCCTTG
ATCTGCTGCTTCGTGTGTTTCAGCAACGCGGCCTGCTTGGCCTCGCTGACCTGTTTTGCCAGGTCCTCGC
CGGCGGTTTTTCGCTTCTTGGTCGTCATAGTTCCTCGCGTGTCGATGGTCATCGACTTCGCCAAACCTGC
CGCCTCCTGTTCAAGACGACGCGAACGCTCCACGGCGGCCGATGGCGCGGGCAGGGCAGGGGGAGCCAGT
TGCACGCTGTCGCGCTCGATCTTGGCCGTAGCTTGCTGGACCATCGAGCCGACGGACTGGAAGGTTTCGC
GGGGCGCACGCATGACGGTGCGGCTTGCGATGGTTTCGGCATCCTCGGCGGAAAACCCCGCGTCGATCAG
TTCTTGCCTGTATGCCTTCCGGTCAAACGTCCGATTCATTCACCCTCCTTGCGGGATTGCCCCGACTCAC
GCCGGGGCAATGTGCCCTTATTCCTGATTTGACCCGCCTGGTGCCTTGGTGTCCAGATAATCCACCTTAT
CGGCAATGAAGTCGGTCCCGTAGACCGTCTGGCCGTCCTTCTCGTACTTGGTATTCCGAATCTTGCCCTG
CACGAATACCAGCGACCCCTTGCCCAAATACTTGCCGTGGGCCTCGGCCTGAGAGCCAAAACACTTGATG
CGGAAGAAGTCGGTGCGCTCCTGCTTGTCGCCGGCATCGTTGCGCCACATCTAAGATCCAGACCAAGTTT
ACTCATATATACTTTAGATTGATTTAAAACTTCATTTTTAATTTAAAAGGATCTAGGTGAAGATCCTTTT
TGATAATCTCATGACCAAAATCCCTTAACGTGAGTTTTCGTTCCACTGAGCGTCAGACCCCGTAGAAAAG
ATCAAAGGATCTTCTTGAGATCCTTTTTTTCTGCGCGTAATCTGCTGCTTGCAAACAAAAAAACCACCGC
TACCAGCGGTGGTTTGTTTGCCGGATCAAGAGCTACCAACTCTTTTTCCGAAGGTAACTGGCTTCAGCAG
AGCGCAGATACCAAATACTGTCCTTCTAGTGTAGCCGTAGTTAGGCCACCACTTCAAGAACTCTGTAGCA
CCGCCTACATACCTCGCTCTGCTAATCCTGTTACCAGTGGCTGCTGCCAGTGGCGATAAGTCGTGTCTTA
CCGGGTTGGACTCAAGACGATAGTTACCGGATAAGGCGCAGCGGTCGGGCTGAACGGGGGGTTCGTGCAC
ACAGCCCAGCTTGGAGCGAACGACCTACACCGAACTGAGATACCTACAGCGTGAGCTATGAGAAAGCGCC
ACGCTTCCCGAAGGGAGAAAGGCGGACAGGTATCCGGTAAGCGGCAGGGTCGGAACAGGAGAGCGCACGA
GGGAGCTTCCAGGGGGAAACGCCTGGTATCTTTATAGTCCTGTCGGGTTTCGCCACCTCTGACTTGAGCG
TCGATTTTTGTGATGCTCGTCAGGGGGGCGGAGCCTATGGAAAAACGCCAGCAACGCGGCCTTTTTACGG
TTCCTGGCCTTTTGCTGGCCTTTTGCTCACATGTTCTTTCCTGCGTTATCCCCTGATTCTGTGGATAACC
GTATTACCGCCTTTGAGTGAGCTGATACCGCTCGCCGCAGCCGAACGACCGAGCGCAGCGAGTCAGTGAG
CGAGGAAGCGGAAGAGCGCCTGATGCGGTATTTTCTCCTTACGCATCTGTGCGGTATTTCACACCGCATA
TGGTGCACTCTCAGTACAATCTGCTCTGATGCCGCATAGTTAAGCCAGTATACACTCCGCTATCGCTACG
TGACTGGGTCATGGCTGCGCCCCGACACCCGCCAACACCCGCTGACGCGCCCTGACGGGCTTGTCTGCTC
CCGGCATCCGCTTACAGACAAGCTGTGACCGACTCCGGGAGCTGCATGTGTCAGAGGTTTTCACCGTCAT
CACCGAAACGCGCGAGGCAGCTGCGGTAAAGCTCATCAGCGTGGTCGTGAAGCGATTCACAGATGTCTGC
CTGTTCATCCGCGTCCAGCTCGTTGAGTTTCTCCAGAAGCGTTAATGTCTGGCTTCTGATAAAGCGGGCC
ATGTTAAGGGCGGTTTTTTCCTGTTTGGTCACTGATGCCTCCGTGTAAGGGGGATTTCTGTTCATGGGGG
TAATGATACCGATGAAACGAGAGAGGATGCTCACGATACGGGTTACTGATGATGAACATGCCCGGTTACT
GGAACGTTGTGAGGGTAAACAACTGGCGGTATGGATGCGGCGGGACCAGAGAAAAATCACTCAGGGTCAA
TGCCAGCGCTTCGTTAATACAGATGTAGGTGTTCCACAGGGTAGCCAGCAGCATCCTGCGATGCAGATCC
GGAACATAATGGTGCAGGGCGCTGACTTCCGCGTTTCCAGACTTTACGAAACACGGAAACCCAAGACCAT
TCATGTTGTTGCTCAGGTCGCAGACGTTTTGCAGCAGCAGTCGCTTCACGTTCGCTCGCGTATCGGTGAT
TCATTCTGCTAACCAGTAAGGCAACCCCGCCAGCCTAGCCGGGTCCTCAACGACAGGAGCACGATCATGC
GCACCCGTGGCCAGGACCCAACGCTGCCCGAGCCTTACCAATGCTTAATCAGTGAGGCACCTATCTCAGC
GATCTGTCTATTTCGTTCATCCATAGTTGCCTGACTCCCCGTCGTGTAGATAACTACGATACGGGAGGGC
TTACCATCTGGCCCCAGTGCTGCAATGATACCGCGAGAACCACGCTCACCGGCTCCAGATTTATCAGCAA
TAAACCAGCCAGCCGGAAGGGCCGAGCGCAGAAGTGGTCCTGCAACTTTATCCGCCTCCATCCAGTCTAT
TAATTGTTGCCGGGAAGCTAGAGTAAGTAGTTCGCCAGTTAATAGTTTGCGCAACGTTGTTGCCATTGCT
ACAGGCATCGTGGTGTCACACTCGTCGTTTGGTATGGCTTCATTCAGCTCCGGTTCCCAACGATCAAGGC
GAGTTACATGATCCCCCATGTTGTGCAAAAAAGCGGTTAGCTCCTTCGGTCCTCCGATCGTTGTCAGAAG
TAAGTTGGCCGCAGTGTTATCACTCATGGTTATGGCAGCACTGCATAATTCTCTTACTGTCATGCCATCC
GTAAGATGCTTTTCTGTGACTGGTGAGTACTCAACCAAGTCATTCTGAGAATAGTGTATGCGGCGACCGA
GTTGCTCTTGCCCGGCGTCAATACGGGATAATACCGCGCCACATAGCAGAACTTTAAAAGTGCTCATCAT
TGGAAAACGTTCTTCGGGGCGAAAACTCTCAAGGATCTTACCGCTGTTGAGATCCAGTTCGATGTAACCC
ACTCGTGCACCCAACTGATCTTCAGCATCTTTTACTTTCACCAGCGTTTCTGGGTGAGCAAAAACAGGAA
GGCAAAATGCCGCAAAAAAGGGAATAAGGGCGACACGGAAATGTTGAATACTCATACTCTTCCTTTTTCA
ATATTATTGAAGCATTTATCAAGGTTATTGTCTCATGAGCGGATACATATTTGAATGTATTTAGAAAAAT
AAACAAATAGGGGTTCCGCGCACGAATTGGCCAGCGCTGCCATTTTTGGGGTGAGGCCGTTCGCGGCCGA
GGGGCGCAGCCCCTGGGGGGATGGGAGGCCCGCGTTAGCGGGCCGGGAGGGTTCGAGAAGGGGGGGCACC
CCCCTTCGGCGTGCGCGGTCACGCGCACAGGGCGCAGCCCTGGTTAAAAACAAGGTTTATAAATATTGGT
TTAAAAGCAGGTTAAAAGACAGGTTAGCGGTGGCCGAAAAACGGGCGGAAACCCTTGCAAATGCTGGATT
TTCTGCCTGTGGACAGCCCCTCAAATGTCAATAGGTGCGCCCCTCATCTGTCAGCACTCTGCCCCTCAAG
TGTCAAGGATCGCGCCCCTCATCTGTCAGTAGTCGCGCCCCTCAAGTGTCAATACCGCAGGGCACTTATC
CCCAGGCTTGTCCACATCATCTGTGGGAAACTCGCGTAAAATCAGGCGTTTTCGCCGATTTGCGAGGCTG
GCCAGCTCCACGTCGCCGGCCGAAATCGAGCCTGCCCCTCATCTGTCAACGCCGCGCCGGGTGAGTCGGC
CCCTCAAGTGTCAACGTCCGCCCCTCATCTGTCAGTGAGGGCCAAGTTTTCCGCGAGGTATCCACAACGC
CGGCGGCCGCGGTGTCTCGCACACGGCTTCGACGGCGTTTCTGGCGCGTTTGCAGGGCCATAGACGGCCG
CCAGCCCAGCGGCGAGGGCAACCAGCCCGGTGAGCGTCGCAAAGGAGATCCTGATCTGACTGATGGGCTG
CCTGTATCGAGTGGTGATTTTGTGCCGAGCTGCCGGTCGGGGAGCTGTTGGCTGGCTGGTGGCAGGATAT
ATTGTGGTGTAAACAAATTGACGCTTAGACAACTTAATAACACATTGCGGACGTTTTTAATGTACTGGGG
TGGATGCAGTGGGCCCCAC
